>Addgene plasmid #204635 | CMV-AsCas12f-WT | addgene full sequence | sequence record 403526 | Addgene NGS Result
ATTAAAAATGAAGTTTTAAATCAATCTAAAGTATATATGAGTAAACTTGGTCTGACAGTTACCAATGCTT
AATCAGTGAGGCACCTATCTCAGCGATCTGTCTATTTCGTTCATCCATAGTTGCCTGACTCCCCGTCGTG
TAGATAACTACGATACGGGAGGGCTTACCATCTGGCCCCAGTGCTGCAATGATACCGCGGCTACCACGCT
CACCGGCTCCAGATTTATCAGCAATAAACCAGCCAGCCGGAAGGGCCGAGCGCAGAAGTGGTCCTGCAAC
TTTATCCGCCTCCATCCAGTCTATTAATTGTTGCCGGGAAGCTAGAGTAAGTAGTTCGCCAGTTAATAGT
TTGCGCAACGTTGTTGCCATTGCTACAGGCATCGTGGTGTCACGCTCGTCGTTTGGTATGGCTTCATTCA
GCTCCGGTTCCCAACGATCAAGGCGAGTTACATGATCCCCCATGTTGTGCAAAAAAGCGGTTAGCTCCTT
CGGTCCTCCGATCGTTGTCAGAAGTAAGTTGGCCGCAGTGTTATCACTCATGGTTATGGCAGCACTGCAT
AATTCTCTTACTGTCATGCCATCCGTAAGATGCTTTTCTGTGACTGGTGAGTACTCAACCAAGTCATTCT
GAGAATAGTGTATGCGGCGACCGAGTTGCTCTTGCCCGGCGTCAATACGGGATAATACCGCGCCACATAG
CAGAACTTTAAAAGTGCTCATCATTGGAAAACGTTCTTCGGGGCGAAAACTCTCAAGGATCTTACCGCTG
TTGAGATCCAGTTCGATGTAACCCACTCGTGCACCCAACTGATCTTCAGCATCTTTTACTTTCACCAGCG
TTTCTGGGTGAGCAAAAACAGGAAGGCAAAATGCCGCAAAAAAGGGAATAAGGGCGACACGGAAATGTTG
AATACTCATACTCTTCCTTTTTCAATATTATTGAAGCATTTATCAGGGTTATTGTCTCATGAGCGGATAC
ATATTTGAATGTATTTAGAAAAATAAACAAATAGGGGTTCCGCGCACATTTCCCCGAAAAGTGCCACCTG
ACGTCGACGGATCGGGAGATCGATCTCCCGATCCCCTAGGGTCGACTCTCAGTACAATCTGCTCTGATGC
CGCATAGTTAAGCCAGTATCTGCTCCCTGCTTGTGTGTTGGAGGTCGCTGAGTAGTGCGCGAGCAAAATT
TAAGCTACAACAAGGCAAGGCTTGACCGACAATTGCATGAAGAATCTGCTTAGGGTTAGGCGTTTTGCGC
TGCTTCGCGATGTACGGGCCAGATATACGCGTTGACATTGATTATTGACTAGTTATTAATAGTAATCAAT
TACGGGGTCATTAGTTCATAGCCCATATATGGAGTTCCGCGTTACATAACTTACGGTAAATGGCCCGCCT
GGCTGACCGCCCAACGACCCCCGCCCATTGACGTCAATAATGACGTATGTTCCCATAGTAACGCCAATAG
GGACTTTCCATTGACGTCAATGGGTGGAGTATTTACGGTAAACTGCCCACTTGGCAGTACATCAAGTGTA
TCATATGCCAAGTACGCCCCCTATTGACGTCAATGACGGTAAATGGCCCGCCTGGCATTATGCCCAGTAC
ATGACCTTATGGGACTTTCCTACTTGGCAGTACATCTACGTATTAGTCATCGCTATTACCATGGTGATGC
GGTTTTGGCAGTACATCAATGGGCGTGGATAGCGGTTTGACTCACGGGGATTTCCAAGTCTCCACCCCAT
TGACGTCAATGGGAGTTTGTTTTGGCACCAAAATCAACGGGACTTTCCAAAATGTCGTAACAACTCCGCC
CCATTGACGCAAATGGGCGGTAGGCGTGTACGGTGGGAGGTCTATATAAGCAGAGCTGGTTTAGTGAACC
GTCAGATCCGCTAGAGATCCGCGGCCGCTAATACGACTCACTATAGGGAGAGCCGCCACCATGAAACGGA
CAGCCGACGGAAGCGAGTTCGAGTCACCAAAGAAGAAGCGGAAAGTCATGATCAAGGTGTACAGATACGA
GATCGTGAAGCCCCTGGACCTGGATTGGAAGGAATTCGGCACCATCCTGAGACAGCTGCAACAAGAAACC
AGATTCGCCCTGAACAAGGCCACACAGCTGGCCTGGGAGTGGATGGGCTTCAGCAGCGACTACAAGGACA
ACCATGGCGAGTACCCTAAGAGCAAGGACATCCTGGGCTACACCAATGTGCACGGCTACGCCTACCACAC
AATCAAAACAAAGGCCTACAGACTGAACAGCGGCAATCTGTCCCAGACCATCAAGCGGGCAACCGACCGG
TTTAAGGCTTATCAGAAAGAAATCCTGCGGGGCGACATGTCCATCCCCAGCTACAAGCGGGACATTCCTC
TGGACCTGATCAAGGAGAACATCTCTGTGAACAGAATGAACCACGGCGATTACATCGCCAGCCTGAGCCT
GCTGAGCAACCCCGCCAAGCAGGAGATGAACGTGAAGCGGAAGATCAGCGTGATCATCATAGTTCGGGGT
GCTGGAAAGACCATCATGGACAGAATCCTCAGCGGCGAATACCAGGTGTCCGCCTCTCAGATCATCCACG
ACGACAGAAAGAACAAATGGTACCTGAATATTTCTTATGATTTCGAGCCTCAGACAAGAGTGCTGGATCT
CAACAAGATTATGGGCATCGACCTGGGCGTGGCCGTGGCTGTGTACATGGCTTTTCAGCACACCCCTGCC
AGATACAAGCTGGAAGGCGGAGAGATCGAGAACTTCCGTAGGCAGGTCGAGTCCCGCAGAATCAGCATGC
TGCGGCAGGGCAAGTACGCCGGCGGCGCCAGAGGAGGCCACGGCAGAGATAAGCGGATCAAGCCTATCGA
GCAGCTGAGAGATAAGATCGCTAACTTCAGAGACACCACCAACCACAGATACAGCCGGTACATCGTCGAC
ATGGCCATCAAGGAGGGCTGCGGCACAATCCAGATGGAAGATCTGACCAACATCAGAGATATTGGATCTA
GATTCCTGCAGAACTGGACCTACTACGACCTGCAGCAGAAGATCATCTACAAAGCCGAGGAAGCCGGCAT
CAAAGTGATCAAAATTGATCCTCAATACACAAGCCAGCGGTGCAGCGAGTGCGGCAACATCGACAGCGGA
AATAGAATCGGCCAGGCCATCTTCAAGTGCAGAGCGTGTGGATATGAGGCCAATGCCGACTACAACGCCG
CCCGCAACATCGCTATCCCAAACATCGACAAGATCATCGCCGAAAGCATCAAAAAAAGAACCGCCGACGG
CAGCGAATTCGAGCCCAAGAAGAAGAGGAAAGTCTAACCGGTCATCATCACCATCACCATTGAGTTTAAA
CCCGCTGATCAGCCTCGACTGTGCCTTCTAGTTGCCAGCCATCTGTTGTTTGCCCCTCCCCCGTGCCTTC
CTTGACCCTGGAAGGTGCCACTCCCACTGTCCTTTCCTAATAAAATGAGGAAATTGCATCGCATTGTCTG
AGTAGGTGTCATTCTATTCTGGGGGGTGGGGTGGGGCAGGACAGCAAGGGGGAGGATTGGGAAGACAATA
GCAGGCATGCTGGGGATGCGGTGGGCTCTATGGCTTCTGAGGCGGAAAGAACCAGCTGGGGCTCGATACC
GTCGACCTCTAGCTAGAGCTTGGCGTAATCATGGTCATAGCTGTTTCCTGTGTGAAATTGTTATCCGCTC
ACAATTCCACACAACATACGAGCCGGAAGCATAAAGTGTAAAGCCTAGGGTGCCTAATGAGTGAGCTAAC
TCACATTAATTGCGTTGCGCTCACTGCCCGCTTTCCAGTCGGGAAACCTGTCGTGCCAGCTGCATTAATG
AATCGGCCAACGCGCGGGGAGAGGCGGTTTGCGTATTGGGCGCTCTTCCGCTTCCTCGCTCACTGACTCG
CTGCGCTCGGTCGTTCGGCTGCGGCGAGCGGTATCAGCTCACTCAAAGGCGGTAATACGGTTATCCACAG
AATCAGGGGATAACGCAGGAAAGAACATGTGAGCAAAAGGCCAGCAAAAGGCCAGGAACCGTAAAAAGGC
CGCGTTGCTGGCGTTTTTCCATAGGCTCCGCCCCCCTGACGAGCATCACAAAAATCGACGCTCAAGTCAG
AGGTGGCGAAACCCGACAGGACTATAAAGATACCAGGCGTTTCCCCCTGGAAGCTCCCTCGTGCGCTCTC
CTGTTCCGACCCTGCCGCTTACCGGATACCTGTCCGCCTTTCTCCCTTCGGGAAGCGTGGCGCTTTCTCA
TAGCTCACGCTGTAGGTATCTCAGTTCGGTGTAGGTCGTTCGCTCCAAGCTGGGCTGTGTGCACGAACCC
CCCGTTCAGCCCGACCGCTGCGCCTTATCCGGTAACTATCGTCTTGAGTCCAACCCGGTAAGACACGACT
TATCGCCACTGGCAGCAGCCACTGGTAACAGGATTAGCAGAGCGAGGTATGTAGGCGGTGCTACAGAGTT
CTTGAAGTGGTGGCCTAACTACGGCTACACTAGAAGAACAGTATTTGGTATCTGCGCTCTGCTGAAGCCA
GTTACCTTCGGAAAAAGAGTTGGTAGCTCTTGATCCGGCAAACAAACCACCGCTGGTAGCGGTGGTTTTT
TTGTTTGCAAGCAGCAGATTACGCGCAGAAAAAAAGGATCTCAAGAAGATCCTTTGATCTTTTCTACGGG
GTCTGACACTCAGTGGAACGAAAACTCACGTTAAGGGATTTTGGTCATGAGATTATCAAAAAGGATCTTC
ACCTAGATCCTTTTAA
Features (pLannotate 1.2.2; 14 found; start..end, strand, type, name):
     59..919     -  CDS            AmpR: β-lactamase; bla; confers resistance to ampicillin, carbenicillin, and related antibiotics
    920..1024    -  promoter       AmpR promoter: bla
   1095..1139    -  misc_feature   bom (fragment): basis of mobility region from pBR322
   1294..1673    +  enhancer       CMV enhancer: human cytomegalovirus immediate early enhancer
   1674..1877    +  promoter       CMV promoter: human cytomegalovirus (CMV) immediate early promoter
   1919..1937    +  promoter       T7 promoter: promoter for bacteriophage T7 RNA polymerase
   3379..3603    +  polyA_signal   bGH poly(A) signal: bovine growth hormone polyadenylation signal
   3607..3628    +  promoter       SV40 promoter (fragment): SV40 enhancer and early promoter
   3633..3649    +  misc_feature   MCS (fragment): pBluescript multiple cloning site
   3698..3714    -  protein_bind   lac operator: The lac repressor binds to the lac operator to inhibit transcription in E. coli. This inhibition can be relieved by adding lactose or isopropyl-β-D-thiogalactopyranoside (IPTG). lac repressor encoded by lacI
   3722..3752    -  promoter       lac promoter: promoter for the E. coli lac operon
   3767..3788    -  protein_bind   CAP binding site: CAP binding activates transcription in the presence of cAMP. E. coli catabolite activator protein
   3801..3893    -  CDS            lacI (fragment): lac repressor; lacI; The lac repressor binds to the lac operator to inhibit transcription in E. coli. This inhibition can be relieved by adding lactose or isopropyl-β-D-thiogalactopyranoside (IPTG).
   4076..4664    -  rep_origin     ori: high-copy-number ColE1/pMB1/pBR322/pUC origin of replication
