[The description below was written by a language model from this plasmid's Addgene catalogue record and pLannotate feature annotations shown in this document.]
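Description:
CMV-AsCas12f-WT is a compact mammalian expression plasmid (about 4.8 kb) built on a de novo assembled backbone for transient production of wild-type AsCas12f, also listed as Cas12U3, a very small type V CRISPR nuclease. It is propagated in E. coli as a high-copy plasmid through a ColE1/pUC-type origin of replication and is selected with ampicillin via the β-lactamase gene and its native promoter. No mammalian selection marker is annotated, so the plasmid appears suited to transient transfection rather than stable line generation.

The expression cassette consists of the human cytomegalovirus immediate early enhancer and promoter, followed by a T7 promoter that could allow in vitro transcription of the same open reading frame, and it is closed by the bovine growth hormone polyadenylation signal. The automated feature table does not annotate the nuclease coding sequence itself, but the unannotated stretch of roughly 1.4 kb between the T7 promoter and the bGH signal is where the synthetic AsCas12f insert must lie. According to the catalogue entry, it carries nuclear localization signals at both its N and C termini to direct the protein to the nucleus. The remaining annotations (fragments of bom, SV40 promoter, a multiple cloning site, lacI, and the lac promoter, operator and CAP site) are backbone remnants with no evident role in the design.

No guide RNA cassette is annotated, so the guide would presumably be supplied from a separate construct. The plasmid comes from work on engineering a hypercompact Cas12f system with enhanced gene-editing activity. There it most plausibly serves as the unmodified wild-type reference against which improved variants are compared in mammalian cells.
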