Addgene plasmid #204635: CMV-AsCas12f-WT
Purpose: Expression of wild-type AsCas12f in mammalian cells
Depositing lab: Weixin Tang. Depositing organization: University of Chicago. Publication: An engineered hypercompact CRISPR-Cas12f system with boosted gene-editing activity. Wu T, Liu C, Zou S, Lyu R, Yang B, Yan H, Zhao M, Tang W. Nat Chem Biol. 2023 Jul 3. doi: 10.1038/s41589-023-01380-9. PubMed 37400536.
Backbone
  Vector backbone: de novo assembled
  Vector type: Mammalian Expression
Growth in bacteria
  Bacterial resistance: Ampicillin, 100 μg/mL
  Growth temperature: 37°C
  Growth strain: DH5alpha
  Copy number: High Copy
Gene/Insert
  Gene/Insert name: AsCas12f (alt name: Cas12U3)
  Species: Synthetic
  Promoter: CMV
  Tag / fusion protein: NLS (N terminal on insert); NLS (C terminal on insert)
  Cloning method: Unknown
  Sequencing primers: 5′ CMV Forward; 3′ BGH Reverse
Terms and licenses: Academic/Nonprofit Terms; Industry Terms: Not Available to Industry
How to cite: CMV-AsCas12f-WT was a gift from Weixin Tang (Addgene plasmid # 204635 ; http://n2t.net/addgene:204635 ; RRID:Addgene_204635)
